Addgene plasmid #210646: pJL1-sFLAG-FETCH1
Purpose: In vitro expression of FETCH reporter from the T7 promoter
Depositing lab: Michael Jewett. Depositing organization: Northwestern University. Publication: Cell-Free Translation Quantification via a Fluorescent Minihelix. Willi JA, Karim AS, Jewett MC. ACS Synth Biol. 2024 Jul 19;13(7):2253-2259. doi: 10.1021/acssynbio.4c00266. Epub 2024 Jul 9. PubMed 38979618.
Backbone
  Vector backbone: pJL1
  Vector type: Synthetic Biology
Growth in bacteria
  Bacterial resistance: Kanamycin, 50 μg/mL
  Growth temperature: 37°C
  Growth strain: DH5alpha
  Copy number: High Copy
Gene/Insert
  Gene/Insert name: FETCH1
  Species: Synthetic
  Promoter: T7
  Tag / fusion protein: superFLAG (DYKDEDLL) (N terminal on insert)
  Cloning method: Gibson Cloning
  Sequencing primers: 5′ T7.F; 3′ T7-term.R
Terms and licenses: Academic/Nonprofit Terms; Industry Terms: Not Available to Industry
Depositor comments: Gibson cloning used NdeI (5') and SalI (3') sites
How to cite: pJL1-sFLAG-FETCH1 was a gift from Michael Jewett (Addgene plasmid # 210646 ; http://n2t.net/addgene:210646 ; RRID:Addgene_210646)
