[The description below was written by a language model from this plasmid's Addgene catalogue record and pLannotate feature annotations shown in this document.]
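Description:
pJL1-sFLAG-FETCH1 is a very compact (about 1.8 kb) synthetic-biology plasmid built on the pJL1 backbone and intended as a template for in vitro (cell-free) protein expression rather than for expression in living cells. It is propagated in standard E. coli cloning strains through a high-copy ColE1/pUC-type origin of replication and selected with kanamycin, with resistance provided by an aminoglycoside phosphotransferase (KanR) gene encoded on the strand opposite the expression cassette.

The payload is a minimal T7 expression unit: a bacteriophage T7 promoter, the efficient ribosome binding site from T7 gene 10, a short open reading frame, and a T7 terminator. The insert, FETCH1, is a synthetic sequence carrying an N-terminal superFLAG epitope tag, and it was introduced by Gibson assembly at the NdeI and SalI positions of the backbone. The space between the RBS and terminator is only on the order of 140 nt, so the encoded product is a small peptide, consistent with the associated work describing a fluorescent minihelix. The automated annotation does not label FETCH1 or the tag. It instead flags a partial match to a T7 gene 10B-derived solubility tag (SET1) near the 3' end of the coding region. This is a fragmentary similarity hit, and the record does not confirm it as an intended element.

The stated use is expression of the FETCH reporter from the T7 promoter in cell-free reactions supplied with T7 RNA polymerase, where it serves as a reporter for quantifying translation. The record does not describe how the fluorescent signal is generated.
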