Features (pLannotate 1.2.2; 6 found; start..end, strand, type, name):
     17..605     +  rep_origin     ori: high-copy-number ColE1/pMB1/pBR322/pUC origin of replication
    633..651     +  promoter       T7 promoter: promoter for bacteriophage T7 RNA polymerase
    683..705     +  RBS            RBS: efficient ribosome binding site from bacteriophage T7 gene 10 (Olins and Rangwala, 1989)
    787..836     +  CDS            SET1 (fragment): solubility-enhancement tag derived from T7 phage gene 10B
    844..891     +  terminator     T7 terminator: transcription terminator for bacteriophage T7 RNA polymerase
    909..1724    -  CDS            KanR: aminoglycoside phosphotransferase; aph(3')-Ia; confers resistance to kanamycin in bacteria or G418 (Geneticin®) in eukaryotes
>Addgene plasmid #210646 | pJL1-sFLAG-FETCH1 | addgene full sequence | sequence record 419665 | Addgene NGS Result
AGATCAAAGGATCTTCTTGAGATCCTTTTTTTCTGCGCGTAATCTGCTGCTTGCAAACAAAAAAACCACC
GCTACCAGCGGTGGTTTGTTTGCCGGATCAAGAGCTACCAACTCTTTTTCCGAAGGTAACTGGCTTCAGC
AGAGCGCAGATACCAAATACTGTTCTTCTAGTGTAGCCGTAGTTAGGCCACCACTTCAAGAACTCTGTAG
CACCGCCTACATACCTCGCTCTGCTAATCCTGTTACCAGTGGCTGCTGCCAGTGGCGATAAGTCGTGTCT
TACCGGGTTGGACTCAAGACGATAGTTACCGGATAAGGCGCAGCGGTCGGGCTGAACGGGGGGTTCGTGC
ACACAGCCCAGCTTGGAGCGAACGACCTACACCGAACTGAGATACCTACAGCGTGAGCTATGAGAAAGCG
CCACGCTTCCCGAAGGGAGAAAGGCGGACAGGTATCCGGTAAGCGGCAGGGTCGGAACAGGAGAGCGCAC
GAGGGAGCTTCCAGGGGGAAACGCCTGGTATCTTTATAGTCCTGTCGGGTTTCGCCACCTCTGACTTGAG
CGTCGATTTTTGTGATGCTCGTCAGGGGGGCGGAGCCTATGGAAAAACGCCAGCAACGCGATCCCGCGAA
ATTAATACGACTCACTATAGGGAGACCACAACGGTTTCCCTCTAGAAATAATTTTGTTTAACTTTAAGAA
GGAGATATACATATGGACTACAAAGACGAAGACCTGCTGTTTTTAAACTGCTGTCCTGGGTGTTGTATGG
AACCGTAAGTCGACCGGCTGCTAACAAAGCCCGAAAGGAAGCTGAGTTGGCTGCTGCCACCGCTGAGCAA
TAACTAGCATAACCCCTTGGGGCCTCTAAACGGGTCTTGAGGGGTTTTTTGCTGAAAGCCAATTCTGATT
AGAAAAACTCATCGAGCATCAAATGAAACTGCAATTTATTCATATCAGGATTATCAATACCATATTTTTG
AAAAAGCCGTTTCTGTAATGAAGGAGAAAACTCACCGAGGCAGTTCCATAGGATGGCAAGATCCTGGTAT
CGGTCTGCGATTCCGACTCGTCCAACATCAATACAACCTATTAATTTCCCCTCGTCAAAAATAAGGTTAT
CAAGTGAGAAATCACCATGAGTGACGACTGAATCCGGTGAGAATGGCAAAAGCTTATGCATTTCTTTCCA
GACTTGTTCAACAGGCCAGCCATTACGCTCGTCATCAAAATCACTCGCATCAACCAAACCGTTATTCATT
CGTGATTGCGCCTGAGCGAGACGAAATACGCGATCGCTGTTAAAAGGACAATTACAAACAGGAATCGAAT
GCAACCGGCGCAGGAACACTGCCAGCGCATCAACAATATTTTCACCTGAATCAGGATATTCTTCTAATAC
CTGGAATGCTGTTTTCCCGGGGATCGCAGTGGTGAGTAACCATGCATCATCAGGAGTACGGATAAAATGC
TTGATGGTCGGAAGAGGCATAAATTCCGTCAGCCAGTTTAGTCTGACCATCTCATCTGTAACATCATTGG
CAACGCTACCTTTGCCATGTTTCAGAAACAACTCTGGCGCATCGGGCTTCCCATACAATCGATAGATTGT
CGCACCTGATTGCCCGACATTATCGCGAGCCCATTTATACCCATATAAATCAGCATCCATGTTGGAATTT
AATCGCGGCTTCGAGCAAGACGTTTCCCGTTGAATATGGCTCATAACACCCCTTGTATTACTGTTTATGT
AAGCAGACAGTTTTATTGTTCATGATGATATATTTTTATCTTGTGCAATGTAACATCAGAGATTTTGAGA
CACAACGTG
