>Addgene plasmid #210646 | pJL1-sFLAG-FETCH1 | depositor partial sequence | sequence record 410611 | sFLAG-FLASH1
ATGGACTACAAAGACGAAGACCTGCTGTTTTTAAACTGCTGTCCTGGGTGTTGTATGGAACCGTAA
